>Addgene plasmid #228369 | pACE-MBP-FBXL17 (310–701) | addgene full sequence | sequence record 450966 | Addgene NGS Result
TCCTTTGATCTTTTCTACGGGGTCTGACGCTCAGTGGAACGAAAACTCACGTTAAGGGATTTTGGTCATG
AGATTATCAAAAAGGATCTTCACCTAGATCCTTTTAAATTAAAAATGAAGTTTTAAATCAATCTAAAGTA
TATATGAGTAAACTTGGTCTGACAGTTGACCCAAGTCAACCGGTTGTGGGCGGACAAAATAGTTGGGAAC
TGGGAGGGGTGGAAATGGAGTTTTTAAGGATTATTTAGGGAAGAGTGACAAAATAGATGGGAACTGGGTG
TAGCGTCGTAAGCTAATACGAAAATTAAAAATGACAAAATAGTTTGGAACTAGATTTCACTTATCTGGTT
CCAATTAGATGGGTATACCCTAGGGGCCGCCCAGGCCAGTACGCATGTACTGGTCACGCATTGCACTGTA
CTCCTCTTGACCTGCTGTGTCGAGAATATCCAAGAGACAGGTTTCGCCATCAATTACTACTTGCTTACGG
TAGGAATCCTCGATGGTTGGATCATATTCGTCCACAAAATGATTCTGAATCAGCTGGATCGTCAAGGCAC
TCTTGCCTACGCCGTCAGCTCCAACTACCACAAGTTTGGCCAGCGCGGCCTCTAGGGGTTATGATAGTTA
TTGCTCAGCGGTGGCAGCAGCCAACTCAGCTTCCTTTCGGGCTTTGTTAGCAGCCGGATCTTCTAGGCTC
AAGCAGTGATCAGATCCAGACATGATAAGATACATTGATGAGTTTGGACAAACCACAACTAGAATGCAGT
GAAAAAAATGCTTTATTTGTGAAATTTGTGATGCTATTGCTTTATTTGTAACCATTATAAGCTGCAATAA
ACAAGTTAACAACAACAATTGCATTCATTTTATGTTTCAGGTTCAGGGGGAGGTGTGGGAGGTTTTTTAA
AGCAAGTAAAACCTCTACAAATGTGGTATGGCTGATTATGATCCTCTAGTACTTCTCGACAAGCTTGTCG
AGACTGCAGGCTCTAGAGGAACCTGTACCCATGCCTCGAGACTCAGGCCACACTCATCCTCCGGTTATGA
ACTAGCCGCACTCATGTTCGGAGTCCACCCCATTTGGTACGCCCGTTCCAGTGTTCTTTTGCAGTCTTGT
AATACGGTACTGAAGGTAATGTGAGGATATTGTTGGACAAGCTGTTCGACCGTGACCTCATTAACTTTGT
CACATCGCATCAAACCCAGGTATCGTAAAGATTTAGAACTCTGTGCAATTAGAGTGGCCCCCTGGTCCGT
TATCTCTTTACACCACCCCACGTCTACGGTTTCAATGGTCATGCTATAGCGCCCTATCGCGATAAGTGCA
TAATCAGTAATCTTGCAGCTCACTAAGTATAGCTCTTTCAAGTTCTGACCTTCCTTAGCGATCACTTCGA
CGCATCTGTCATTTATGATCCAATTAAGACACAAGTTCAGAGATGAGAGGTTTTTGCAACGCTTCACAAT
TTCCATTACAGTTTCATTATCTAACTCCGTAATATGTCGCAAATCGAGTGAGGACAGATTACGCAGCTTC
GTCAGATGAATTACACCCTTGCTGGTAACTGAACATCCCATAAAGCCCACATATTGGAGTTCCGGGCAAT
GTTCGGCGAATGCCTTTACGGACTGGTCAGTTACTAATTTGTTCTCCTGCATATATATCCTTTGCAATTT
AAGACAGCCCTTAGCTATTACAATCATTCCCTCGTCCGAGATCTTGTAGCACTGTCCAAAATGGATATCT
TTCAATTCCCGACACTTGCTGCCCAATTGCTTTAGTCCCTCGTCTGTGAGCTTATCTTGGTTACCCACGT
GAACTTTTTGTAGTAGAGGACAGTGGGAGGCAACTGCGATAATCGATGTGTCGCTCAGTTGTTTACACCG
ATAGGCTGTGTATCGTAATAAGCCAGGACATTTGAAGGCTAGGACGCAAACACCGTTATCGCTCATGGAC
CTGCAGTCGGATATGTTTATCTCGATAATATTTTGCGATCTGGAAGCGATTTTTTCTAATAGCTCATCCG
TGACCTGTTGCCTACTAGAGAGGTCGAGCTGCTTCCAGAACTGAAAATCTAGACAGAGATCGCGCCAGTA
CTTACAAACCAGCGACGCAGAAAGGCAACGCTCATCAAGTGAAAGATTCGAAAAGATCTTCAAAAGTATA
GACGGGGGGAGCTGATTTATATCTGGTGTCTCGGGTGGTGGTTCGCGGTGGCACGATTGGAAGTAGAGGT
TTTCGTCGACAGAACCGCTAGCAGCATTAGTCTGCGCGGCTGCCAGGGCTGCATCGACAGTCTGACGACC
GCTGGCGGCGTTAATCACCGCAGTGCGCACGGCATACCAGAAAGCGGACATCTGCGGGATGTTGGGCATG
ATTTCACCTTTCTGGGCGTTTTCCATTGTGGCGGCAACACGTGGATCTTTCACCAACTCTTCCTCGTAAG
ACTTCAGCGCTACGGCACCCAGCGGTTTGTCTTTATTAACCGCTTCCAGACCTTCATCAGTCAGCAGGTA
GTTTTCGAGGAACTCTTTTGCCAGCTCTTTGTTCGGACTGGCGGCGTTAATACCTGCGCTCAGCACGCCA
ACGAACGGTTTGGATGGTTGACCCTTGAAGGTCGGCAGCACCGTTACACCATAATTCACTGCGCTGGTGT
CGATGTTGGACCATGCCCACGGGCCGTTGATGGTCATCGCTGTTTCGCCATGATTAAAGGCATGTTCTGC
GATGGAGTAATCGGTGTCTGCATTCATGTGTTTGTTTTTAATCAGGTCAACCAGGAAGGTCAGACCCGCT
TTCGCGCCAGCGTTATCCACGCCCACGTCTTTAATGTCGTACTTTCCGGCTGCATACTTGAACGCATAAC
CCCCGTCAGCAGCAATCAGCGGCCAGGTGAAGTACGGTTCTTGCAGGTTGAACATCAGCGCGCTCTTACC
TTTCGCTTTCAGTTCTTTATCCAGCGCCGGGATCTCTTCCCAGGTTTTTGGCGGGTTCGGCAGCAGATCC
TTGTTATAAATCAGGGACAACGCTTCAACAGCGATCGGGTAAGCAATCAGCTTGCCGTTGTAGCGCACGG
CATCCCAGGTAAACGGATACAGCTTGTCCTGGAACGCTGCGGCCGGGGTGATTTCAGCCAACAGGCCAGA
TTGAGCGTAGCCACCAAAGCGGTCGTGTGCCCAGAAGATAATGTCAGGGCCATCGCCAGTTGCCGCAACC
TGTGGGAATTTCTCTTCCAGTTTATCGGGATGCTCAACGGTGACTTTAATTCCGGTATCTTTCTCGAATT
TCTTACCGACTTCAGCCAGACCGTTATAGCCTTTATCGCCGTTAATCCAGATTACCAGTTTACCTTCTTC
GGTTTTGGTACCTTTATCGTCATCGTCTTTGTAGTCACCGGAGTGATGGTGATGGTGGTGGTAGTACGAC
ATGGTTTCGGACCGAGATCCGCGCCCGATGGTGGGACGGTATGAATAATCCAGTATATCTCCTTCTTAAG
GATCCAAACAGATCTGTTAAATCGACGACGGTGCCTGCAGAAAAGACCCAGGAAAGGAACAGTCTGTCTG
TCGAGTGATTGTAAATAAAATGTAATTTACAGTATAGTATTTTAATTAATATACAAATGATTTGATAATA
ATTCTTATTTAACTATAATATATTGTGTTGGGTTGAATTAAAGGTCCGTATACTGGATGGTGATCTGACG
GTTCACTAAACGACGTCTGCTTATATAGACCTCCCACCGTACACGCCTACCGCCCATTTGCGTCAACGGG
GCGGGGTTATTACGACATTTTGGAAAGTCCCGTTGATTTTGGTGCCAAAACAAACTCCCATTGACGTCAA
TGGGGTGGAGACTTGGAAATCCCCGTGAGTCAAACCGCTATCCACGCCCATTGGTGTACTGCCAAAACCG
CATCACCATGGTAATAGCGATGACTAATACGTAGATGTACTGCCAAGTAGGAAAGTCCCATAAGGTCATG
TACTGGGCATAATGCCAGGCGGGCCATTTACCGTCATTGACGTCAATAGGGGGCGTACTTGGCATATGAT
ACACTTGATGTACTGCCAAGTGGGCAGTTTACCGTAAATACTCCACCCATTGACGTCAATGGAAAGTCCC
TATTGGCGTTACTATGGGAACATACGTCATTATTGACGTCAATGGGCGGGGGTCGTTGGGCGGTCAGCCA
GGCGGGCCATTTACCGTAAGTTATGTAACGCGGAACTCCATATATGGGCTATGAACTAATGACCCCGTAA
TTGATTACTATTAATAACTAGTCAATAATCAATGTCAACGCGTATATCTGGCCCGTACATCGCGATCGAT
ACTAGTGTTTAAACTCGCTACCTTAGGACCGTTATAGTTACAGATAACTTCGTATAATGTATGCTATACG
AAGTTATGGCGACTTCGCTGCTGCCCAAGGTTGCCGGGTGACGCACACCGTGGAAACGGATGAAGGCACG
AACCCAGTTGACATAAGCCTGTTCGGTTCGTAAACTGTAATGCAAGTAGCGTATGCGCTCACGCAACTGG
TCCAGAACCTTGACCGAACGCAGCGGTGGTAACGGCGCAGTGGCGGTTTTCATGGCTTGTTATGACTGTT
TTTTTGTACAGTCTATGCCTCGGGCATCCAAGCAGCAAGCGCGTTACGCCGTGGGTCGATGTTTGATGTT
ATGGAGCAGCAACGATGTTACGCAGCAGCAACGATGTTACGCAGCAGGGCAGTCGCCCTAAAACAAAGTT
AGGTGGCTCAAGTATGGGCATCATTCGCACATGTAGGCTCGGCCCTGACCAAGTCAAATCCATGCGGGCT
GCTCTTGATCTTTTCGGTCGTGAGTTCGGAGACGTAGCCACCTACTCCCAACATCAGCCGGACTCCGATT
ACCTCGGGAACTTGCTCCGTAGTAAGACATTCATCGCGCTTGCTGCCTTCGACCAAGAAGCGGTTGTTGG
CGCTCTCGCGGCTTACGTTCTGCCCAAGTTTGAGCAGCCGCGTAGTGAGATCTATATCTATGATCTCGCA
GTCTCCGGCGAGCACCGGAGGCAGGGCATTGCCACCGCGCTCATCAATCTCCTCAAGCATGAGGCCAACG
CGCTTGGTGCTTATGTGATCTACGTGCAAGCAGATTACGGTGACGATCCCGCAGTGGCTCTCTATACAAA
GTTGGGCATACGGGAAGAAGTGATGCACTTTGATATCGACCCAAGTACCGCCACCTAACAATTCGTTCAA
GCCGAGATCGGCTTCCCGGCCGCGGAGTTGTTCGGTAAATTGTCACAACGCCGCGAATATAGTCTTTACA
TGCCCTTGGCCACGCCCCTCTTTAATACGACGGGCAATTTGCACTTCAGAAAATGAAGAGTTTGCTTTAG
CCATAACAAAAGTCCAGTATGCTTTTTCACAGCATAACTGGACTGATTTCAGTTTACAACTATTCTGTCT
AGTTTAAGACTTTATTGTCATAGTTTAGATCTATTTTGTTCAGTTTAAGACTTTATTGTCCGCCCACACC
CGCTTACGCAGGGCATCTGCGCATCCACAGGAAGAGCGACCCAAGTCAATCAGGGGATAACGCAGGAAAG
AACATGTGAGCAAAAGGCCAGCAAAAGGCCAGGAACCGTAAAAAGGCCGCGTTGCTGGCGTTTTTCCATA
GGCTCCGCCCCCCTGACGAGCATCACAAAAATCGACGCTCAAGTCAGAGGTGGCGAAACCCGACAGGACT
ATAAAGATACCAGGCGTTTCCCCCTGGAAGCTCCCTCGTGCGCTCTCCTGTTCCGACCCTGCCGCTTACC
GGATACCTGTCCGCCTTTCTCCCTTCGGGAAGCGTGGCGCTTTCTCATAGCTCACGCTGTAGGTATCTCA
GTTCGGTGTAGGTCGTTCGCTCCAAGCTGGGCTGTGTGCACGAACCCCCCGTTCAGCCCGACCGCTGCGC
CTTATCCGGTAACTATCGTCTTGAGTCCAACCCGGTAAGACACGACTTATCGCCACTGGCAGCAGCCACT
GGTAACAGGATTAGCAGAGCGAGGTATGTAGGCGGTGCTACAGAGTTCTTGAAGTGGTGGCCTAACTACG
GCTACACTAGAAGAACAGTATTTGGTATCTGCGCTCTGCTGAAGCCAGTTACCTTCGGAAAAAGAGTTGG
TAGCTCTTGATCCGGCAAACAAACCACCGCTGGTAGCGGTGGTTTTTTTGTTTGCAAGCAGCAGATTACG
CGCAGAAAAAAAGGATCTCAAGAAGA
Features (pLannotate 1.2.2; 17 found; start..end, strand, type, name):
    185..350     +  mobile_element Tn7L: mini-Tn7 element (left end of the Tn7 transposon) Tn7
    379..597     -  CDS            KRAS (fragment): RASK_MELGA - Experimental evidence at protein level: Swiss-Prot protein existence level 1. Ras proteins bind GDP/GTP and possess intrinsic GTPase activity. Plays an important role in the regulation of cell proliferation. May play a role in promoting oncogenic events by inducing transcriptional silencing of tumor suppressor genes (TSGs). From Meleagris gallopavo (Wild turkey).
    635..684     -  CDS            SET1 (fragment): solubility-enhancement tag derived from T7 phage gene 10B
    713..847     -  polyA_signal   SV40 poly(A) signal: SV40 polyadenylation signal
    870..953     -  CDS            large T antigen (fragment): large T antigen from SV40 (simian virus 40)
   1048..2331    -  CDS            Fbxl17 (fragment): FXL17_MOUSE - Also known as Fbl17, Fbx13 From Mus musculus (Mouse).
   2269..3366    -  CDS            MBP: maltose binding protein from E. coli; malE (mutated); This version of the gene does not encode a signal sequence, so MBP will remain in the cytosol.
   3373..3396    -  CDS            3xFLAG (fragment): three tandem FLAG® epitope tags
   3535..3567    -  intron         CMV intron (fragment): modified intron A from human cytomegalovirus (CMV)
   3577..3686    -  promoter       p10 promoter: baculovirus promoter for expression in insect cells
   3726..3925    -  promoter       CMV promoter: human cytomegalovirus (CMV) immediate early promoter
   3927..4306    -  enhancer       CMV enhancer: human cytomegalovirus immediate early enhancer
   4384..4417    -  protein_bind   loxP: Cre-mediated recombination occurs in the 8-bp core sequence (GCATACAT). Cre recombinase
   4488..4516    +  promoter       Pc promoter: intI1 (promoter lies within the coding sequence); class 1 integron promoter
   4705..5238    +  CDS            GmR: gentamycin acetyltransferase; aacC1; confers resistance to gentamycin
   5305..5528    +  mobile_element Tn7R: mini-Tn7 element (right end of the Tn7 transposon) Tn7
   5663..6251    -  rep_origin     ori: high-copy-number ColE1/pMB1/pBR322/pUC origin of replication
