[The description below was written by a language model from this plasmid's Addgene catalogue record and pLannotate feature annotations shown in this document.]
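Description:
pACE-MBP-FBXL17 (310–701) is a 6.3 kb insect-cell expression plasmid built on a pACE backbone. It is designed to produce a truncated form of the human F-box protein FBXL17 (residues 310–701, per the construct name) in baculovirus-infected cells such as Trichoplusia ni Hi5. It is propagated in E. coli through a high-copy ColE1/pUC-type origin and selected with gentamicin, with the aacC1 acetyltransferase gene driven by a class 1 integron Pc promoter.

The expression cassette and the gentamicin marker lie between the Tn7L and Tn7R mini-transposon ends. This arrangement allows Tn7-mediated transposition of the cassette into a baculovirus bacmid to generate recombinant virus. A single loxP site is also present, which in this vector family permits Cre-mediated fusion with other plasmids to assemble multi-gene constructs.

The annotation shows a CMV enhancer/promoter followed by a baculoviral p10 promoter and a fragment of CMV intron A, all upstream of the open reading frame. This suggests a dual promoter layout, although the record lists insect cells as the only intended host. The coding region begins with a short segment matching part of a FLAG epitope. It continues with cytosolic E. coli maltose-binding protein lacking its signal sequence, fused N-terminally to FBXL17, and ends at an SV40 polyadenylation signal. The automated annotation matched the insert to the mouse orthologue, but the catalogue entry gives the species as human.

Short fragments annotated as KRAS and a T7 gene 10-derived solubility tag sit downstream of the poly(A) signal, and the record does not explain them. MBP typically serves as a solubility and affinity purification handle, and the associated work concerns recognition of BACH1 degrons by F-box proteins.
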