Addgene plasmid #228369: pACE-MBP-FBXL17 (310–701)
Purpose: express human FBXL17 in insect cells, such as Trichoplusia ni Hi5
Depositing lab: Ning Zheng. Depositing organization: University of Washington. Publication: Recognition of BACH1 quaternary structure degrons by two F-box proteins under oxidative stress. Cao S, Garcia SF, Shi H, James EI, Kito Y, Shi H, Mao H, Kaisari S, Rona G, Deng S, Goldberg HV, Ponce J, Ueberheide B, Lignitto L, Guttman M, Pagano M, Zheng N. Cell. 2024 Oct 30:S0092-8674(24)01188-7. doi: 10.1016/j.cell.2024.10.012. PubMed 39504958.
Backbone
  Vector backbone: pACE
  Vector type: Insect Expression
Growth in bacteria
  Bacterial resistance: Gentamicin, 10 μg/mL
  Growth temperature: 37°C
  Growth strain: DH5alpha
  Copy number: Unknown
Gene/Insert
  Gene/Insert name: FBXL17
  Species: H. sapiens (human)
  Entrez Gene: FBXL17 (a.k.a. FBXO13, Fbl17, Fbx13)
  Tag / fusion protein: MBP
  Cloning method: Ligation Independent Cloning
  Sequencing primers: 5′ aaaacctctacttccaatcG
Terms and licenses: Academic/Nonprofit Terms; Industry Terms: Not Available to Industry
How to cite: pACE-MBP-FBXL17 (310–701) was a gift from Ning Zheng (Addgene plasmid # 228369 ; http://n2t.net/addgene:228369 ; RRID:Addgene_228369)
